Addgene plasmid #121952: BPK2013-BsCas12b
Purpose: E. coli expression, protein purification
Depositing lab: Wei Li. Depositing organization: Institute of Zoology, Chinese Academy of Sciences. Publication: Repurposing CRISPR-Cas12b for mammalian genome engineering. Teng F, Cui T, Feng G, Guo L, Xu K, Gao Q, Li T, Li J, Zhou Q, Li W. Cell Discov. 2018 Nov 27;4:63. doi: 10.1038/s41421-018-0069-3. eCollection 2018. PubMed 30510770.
Backbone
  Vector backbone: BPK2013-ccdB
  Vector type: Bacterial Expression
Growth in bacteria
  Bacterial resistance: Chloramphenicol, 25 μg/mL
  Growth temperature: 37°C
  Growth strain: DH5alpha
  Copy number: Low Copy
Gene/Insert
  Gene/Insert name: BsCas12b (alt name: BsC2c1)
  Species: Synthetic
  Tag / fusion protein: 10xHis tag (C terminal on insert); 3xHA tag (N terminal on insert)
  Cloning method: Restriction Enzyme; 5′ cloning site Unknown (unknown if destroyed)
Terms and licenses: Academic/Nonprofit Terms; Industry Terms: Not Available to Industry
How to cite: BPK2013-BsCas12b was a gift from Wei Li (Addgene plasmid # 121952 ; http://n2t.net/addgene:121952 ; RRID:Addgene_121952)
