[The description below was written by a language model from this plasmid's Addgene catalogue record and pLannotate feature annotations shown in this document.]
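Description:
BPK2013-BsCas12b is a 7,213 bp bacterial expression plasmid built on the BPK2013-ccdB backbone and intended for producing and purifying the CRISPR effector BsCas12b (also called BsC2c1) in E. coli. It replicates from a p15A origin, which is compatible with ColE1-type plasmids, and the catalogue lists it as low copy. Selection is by chloramphenicol, through a cat gene driven by its own promoter. The feature tables also show short remnants of a tetracycline resistance gene, an IS1 fragment and an RSF origin fragment. These look like non-functional leftovers typical of pACYC-derived vectors.

Expression is controlled by a T7 promoter followed directly by a lac operator and the strong T7 gene 10 ribosome binding site, and the plasmid carries its own lacI gene with its native promoter. The lac repressor therefore holds transcription off until induction with IPTG, and a host that supplies T7 RNA polymerase is required. The annotation software did not label the Cas12b coding sequence. The unannotated stretch of roughly 3.5 kb between the ribosome binding site and the downstream elements is where the synthetic BsCas12b open reading frame should lie. According to the catalogue entry, it has an N-terminal 3xHA tag for detection and a C-terminal 10xHis tag for metal-affinity purification.

Downstream of this region sit a second T7 promoter and a T7 terminator only a few bases apart, and the record does not say what this second promoter is for. The depositor and sequencing-derived records are the same length and show the same features, differing only in the numbering start point. The associated work concerns adapting Cas12b nucleases for mammalian genome engineering.
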