Features (pLannotate 1.2.2; 15 found; start..end, strand, type, name):
     27..45      +  promoter       T7 promoter: promoter for bacteriophage T7 RNA polymerase
     46..70      +  protein_bind   lac operator: The lac repressor binds to the lac operator to inhibit transcription in E. coli. This inhibition can be relieved by adding lactose or isopropyl-β-D-thiogalactopyranoside (IPTG). lac repressor encoded by lacI
     85..107     +  RBS            RBS: efficient ribosome binding site from bacteriophage T7 gene 10 (Olins and Rangwala, 1989)
   3668..3686    +  promoter       T7 promoter: promoter for bacteriophage T7 RNA polymerase
   3709..3756    +  terminator     T7 terminator: transcription terminator for bacteriophage T7 RNA polymerase
   3980..4636    -  CDS            cat: CAT_ECOLX - Experimental evidence at protein level: Swiss-Prot protein existence level 1. This enzyme is an effector of chloramphenicol resistance in bacteria. From Escherichia coli. This protein is used as a marker in many commonly used cloning vectors, such as pACYC184.
   4637..4739    -  promoter       cat promoter: promoter of the E. coli cat gene encoding chloramphenicol acetyltransferase
   4860..5003    +  mobile_element IS1 (fragment): prokaryotic transposable element IS1
   5122..5177    -  rep_origin     RSF ori (fragment): Plasmids containing the RSF 1030 origin of replication can be propagated in E. coli cells that contain additional plasmids with compatible origins.
   5265..5809    -  rep_origin     p15A ori: Plasmids containing the medium-copy-number p15A origin of replication can be propagated in E. coli cells that contain a second plasmid with the ColE1 origin.
   5921..5985    -  CDS            TcR (fragment): tetracycline efflux protein; tet; confers resistance to tetracycline
   6000..6021    -  protein_bind   CAP binding site: CAP binding activates transcription in the presence of cAMP. E. coli catabolite activator protein
   6034..7116    -  CDS            lacI: lac repressor; lacI; The lac repressor binds to the lac operator to inhibit transcription in E. coli. This inhibition can be relieved by adding lactose or isopropyl-β-D-thiogalactopyranoside (IPTG).
   7117..7194    -  promoter       lacI promoter: lacI
   7202..24      -  CDS            TcR (fragment) (across the origin): tetracycline efflux protein; tet; confers resistance to tetracycline
>Addgene plasmid #121952 | BPK2013-BsCas12b | depositor full sequence | sequence record 232172 | BPK2013-BsCas12b sequence 7213 bps
CTTATGCGACTCCTGCATTAGGAAATTAATACGACTCACTATAGGGGAATTGTGAGCGGATAACAATTCC
CCTGTAGAAATAATTTTGTTTAACTTTAATAAGGAGATATCATATGTACCCTTATGATGTTCCAGATTAT
GCCGGATACCCATACGATGTCCCTGACTATGCAGGCTCCTACCCTTATGACGTCCCAGACTACGCCCCCG
GTCCCAAGAAGAAGAGGAAGGTTCCCGGGATGGCCATCCGCAGCATCAAGCTGAAGCTGAAGACCCACAC
CGGCCCCGAGGCCCAGAACCTGCGCAAGGGCATCTGGCGCACCCACCGCCTGCTGAACGAGGGCGTGGCC
TACTACATGAAGATGCTGCTGCTGTTCCGCCAGGAGAGCACCGGCGAGCGCCCCAAGGAGGAGCTGCAGG
AGGAGCTGATCTGCCACATCCGCGAGCAGCAGCAGCGCAACCAGGCCGACAAGAACACCCAGGCCCTGCC
CCTGGACAAGGCCCTGGAGGCCCTGCGCCAGCTGTACGAGCTGCTGGTGCCCAGCAGCGTGGGCCAGAGC
GGCGACGCCCAGATCATCAGCCGCAAGTTCCTGAGCCCCCTGGTGGACCCCAACAGCGAGGGCGGCAAGG
GCACCAGCAAGGCCGGCGCCAAGCCCACCTGGCAGAAGAAGAAGGAGGCCAACGACCCCACCTGGGAGCA
GGACTACGAGAAGTGGAAGAAGCGCCGCGAGGAGGACCCCACCGCCAGCGTGATCACCACCCTGGAGGAG
TACGGCATCCGCCCCATCTTCCCCCTGTACACCAACACCGTGACCGACATCGCCTGGCTGCCCCTGCAGA
GCAACCAGTTCGTGCGCACCTGGGACCGCGACATGCTGCAGCAGGCCATCGAGCGCCTGCTGAGCTGGGA
GAGCTGGAACAAGCGCGTGCAGGAGGAGTACGCCAAGCTGAAGGAGAAGATGGCCCAGCTGAACGAGCAG
CTGGAGGGCGGCCAGGAGTGGATCAGCCTGCTGGAGCAGTACGAGGAGAACCGCGAGCGCGAGCTGCGCG
AGAACATGACCGCCGCCAACGACAAGTACCGCATCACCAAGCGCCAGATGAAGGGCTGGAACGAGCTGTA
CGAGCTGTGGAGCACCTTCCCCGCCAGCGCCAGCCACGAGCAGTACAAGGAGGCCCTGAAGCGCGTGCAG
CAGCGCCTGCGCGGCCGCTTCGGCGACGCCCACTTCTTCCAGTACCTGATGGAGGAGAAGAACCGCCTGA
TCTGGAAGGGCAACCCCCAGCGCATCCACTACTTCGTGGCCCGCAACGAGCTGACCAAGCGCCTGGAGGA
GGCCAAGCAGAGCGCCACCATGACCCTGCCCAACGCCCGCAAGCACCCCCTGTGGGTGCGCTTCGACGCC
CGCGGCGGCAACCTGCAGGACTACTACCTGACCGCCGAGGCCGACAAGCCCCGCAGCCGCCGCTTCGTGA
CCTTCAGCCAGCTGATCTGGCCCAGCGAGAGCGGCTGGATGGAGAAGAAGGACGTGGAGGTGGAGCTGGC
CCTGAGCCGCCAGTTCTACCAGCAGGTGAAGCTGCTGAAGAACGACAAGGGCAAGCAGAAGATCGAGTTC
AAGGACAAGGGCAGCGGCAGCACCTTCAACGGCCACCTGGGCGGCGCCAAGCTGCAGCTGGAGCGCGGCG
ACCTGGAGAAGGAGGAGAAGAACTTCGAGGACGGCGAGATCGGCAGCGTGTACCTGAACGTGGTGATCGA
CTTCGAGCCCCTGCAGGAGGTGAAGAACGGCCGCGTGCAGGCCCCCTACGGCCAGGTGCTGCAGCTGATC
CGCCGCCCCAACGAGTTCCCCAAGGTGACCACCTACAAGAGCGAGCAGCTGGTGGAGTGGATCAAGGCCA
GCCCCCAGCACAGCGCCGGCGTGGAGAGCCTGGCCAGCGGCTTCCGCGTGATGAGCATCGACCTGGGCCT
GCGCGCCGCCGCCGCCACCAGCATCTTCAGCGTGGAGGAGAGCAGCGACAAGAACGCCGCCGACTTCAGC
TACTGGATCGAGGGCACCCCCCTGGTGGCCGTGCACCAGCGCAGCTACATGCTGCGCCTGCCCGGCGAGC
AGGTGGAGAAGCAGGTGATGGAGAAGCGCGACGAGCGCTTCCAGCTGCACCAGCGCGTGAAGTTCCAGAT
CCGCGTGCTGGCCCAGATCATGCGCATGGCCAACAAGCAGTACGGCGACCGCTGGGACGAGCTGGACAGC
CTGAAGCAGGCCGTGGAGCAGAAGAAGAGCCCCCTGGACCAGACCGACCGCACCTTCTGGGAGGGCATCG
TGTGCGACCTGACCAAGGTGCTGCCCCGCAACGAGGCCGACTGGGAGCAGGCCGTGGTGCAGATCCACCG
CAAGGCCGAGGAGTACGTGGGCAAGGCCGTGCAGGCCTGGCGCAAGCGCTTCGCCGCCGACGAGCGCAAG
GGCATCGCCGGCCTGAGCATGTGGAACATCGAGGAGCTGGAGGGCCTGCGCAAGCTGCTGATCAGCTGGA
GCCGCCGCACCCGCAACCCCCAGGAGGTGAACCGCTTCGAGCGCGGCCACACCAGCCACCAGCGCCTGCT
GACCCACATCCAGAACGTGAAGGAGGACCGCCTGAAGCAGCTGAGCCACGCCATCGTGATGACCGCCCTG
GGCTACGTGTACGACGAGCGCAAGCAGGAGTGGTGCGCCGAGTACCCCGCCTGCCAGGTGATCCTGTTCG
AGAACCTGAGCCAGTACCGCAGCAACCTGGACCGCAGCACCAAGGAGAACAGCACCCTGATGAAGTGGGC
CCACCGCAGCATCCCCAAGTACGTGCACATGCAGGCCGAGCCCTACGGCATCCAGATCGGCGACGTGCGC
GCCGAGTACAGCAGCCGCTTCTACGCCAAGACCGGCACCCCCGGCATCCGCTGCAAGAAGGTGCGCGGCC
AGGACCTGCAGGGCCGCCGCTTCGAGAACCTGCAGAAGCGCCTGGTGAACGAGCAGTTCCTGACCGAGGA
GCAGGTGAAGCAGCTGCGCCCCGGCGACATCGTGCCCGACGACAGCGGCGAGCTGTTCATGACCCTGACC
GACGGCAGCGGCAGCAAGGAGGTGGTGTTCCTGCAGGCCGACATCAACGCCGCCCACAACCTGCAGAAGC
GCTTCTGGCAGCGCTACAACGAGCTGTTCAAGGTGAGCTGCCGCGTGATCGTGCGCGACGAGGAGGAGTA
CCTGGTGCCCAAGACCAAGAGCGTGCAGGCCAAGCTGGGCAAGGGCCTGTTCGTGAAGAAGAGCGACACC
GCCTGGAAGGACGTGTACGTGTGGGACAGCCAGGCCAAGCTGAAGGGCAAGACCACCTTCACCGAGGAGA
GCGAGAGCCCCGAGCAGCTGGAGGACTTCCAGGAGATCATCGAGGAGGCCGAGGAGGCCAAGGGCACCTA
CCGCACCCTGTTCCGCGACCCCAGCGGCGTGTTCTTCCCCGAGAGCGTGTGGTACCCCCAGAAGGACTTC
TGGGGCGAGGTGAAGCGCAAGCTGTACGGCAAGCTGCGCGAGCGCTTCCTGACCAAGGCCCGCGCTAGTC
ATCACCATCACCACCATCATCACCATCACTAGGCGGCCGCATAATGCTTAAGTCGAACAGAAAGTAATCG
TATTGTACACGGCCGCATAATCGAAATTAATACGACTCACTATAGGGAATTCGGTACCTGAGCAATAACT
AGCATAACCCCTTGGGGCCTCTAAACGGGTCTTGAGGGGTTTTTTGCTGAAACCTCAGGCATTTGAGAAG
CACACGGTCACACTGCTTCCGGTAGTCAATAAACCGGTAAACCAGCAATAGACATAAGCGGCTATTTAAC
GACCCTGCCCTGAACCGACGACCGGGTCGAATTTGCTTTCGAATTTCTGCCATTCATCCGCTTATTATCA
CTTATTCAGGCGTAGCAACCAGGCGTTTAAGGGCACCAATAACTGCCTTAAAAAAATTACGCCCCGCCCT
GCCACTCATCGCAGTACTGTTGTAATTCATTAAGCATTCTGCCGACATGGAAGCCATCACAAACGGCATG
ATGAACCTGAATCGCCAGCGGCATCAGCACCTTGTCGCCTTGCGTATAATATTTGCCCATAGTGAAAACG
GGGGCGAAGAAGTTGTCCATATTGGCCACGTTTAAATCAAAACTGGTGAAACTCACCCAGGGATTGGCTG
AGACGAAAAACATATTCTCAATAAACCCTTTAGGGAAATAGGCCAGGTTTTCACCGTAACACGCCACATC
TTGCGAATATATGTGTAGAAACTGCCGGAAATCGTCGTGGTATTCACTCCAGAGCGATGAAAACGTTTCA
GTTTGCTCATGGAAAACGGTGTAACAAGGGTGAACACTATCCCATATCACCAGCTCACCGTCTTTCATTG
CCATACGGAACTCCGGATGAGCATTCATCAGGCGGGCAAGAATGTGAATAAAGGCCGGATAAAACTTGTG
CTTATTTTTCTTTACGGTCTTTAAAAAGGCCGTAATATCCAGCTGAACGGTCTGGTTATAGGTACATTGA
GCAACTGACTGAAATGCCTCAAAATGTTCTTTACGATGCCATTGGGATATATCAACGGTGGTATATCCAG
TGATTTTTTTCTCCATTTTAGCTTCCTTAGCTCCTGAAAATCTCGATAACTCAAAAAATACGCCCGGTAG
TGATCTTATTTCATTATGGTGAAAGTTGGAACCTCTTACGTGCCGATCAACGTCTCATTTTCGCCAAAAG
TTGGCCCAGGGCTTCCCGGTATCAACAGGGACACCAGGATTTATTTATTCTGCGAAGTGATCTTCCGTCA
CAGGTATTTATTCGGCGCAAAGTGCGTCGGGTGATGCTGCCAACTTACTGATTTAGTGTATGATGGTGTT
TTTGAGGTGCTCCAGTGGCTTCTGTTTCTATCAGCTGTCCCTCCTGTTCAGCTACTGACGGGGTGGTGCG
TAACGGCAAAAGCACCGCCGGACATCAGCGCTAGCGGAGTGTATACTGGCTTACTATGTTGGCACTGATG
AGGGTGTCAGTGAAGTGCTTCATGTGGCAGGAGAAAAAAGGCTGCACCGGTGCGTCAGCAGAATATGTGA
TACAGGATATATTCCGCTTCCTCGCTCACTGACTCGCTACGCTCGGTCGTTCGACTGCGGCGAGCGGAAA
TGGCTTACGAACGGGGCGGAGATTTCCTGGAAGATGCCAGGAAGATACTTAACAGGGAAGTGAGAGGGCC
GCGGCAAAGCCGTTTTTCCATAGGCTCCGCCCCCCTGACAAGCATCACGAAATCTGACGCTCAAATCAGT
GGTGGCGAAACCCGACAGGACTATAAAGATACCAGGCGTTTCCCCTGGCGGCTCCCTCGTGCGCTCTCCT
GTTCCTGCCTTTCGGTTTACCGGTGTCATTCCGCTGTTATGGCCGCGTTTGTCTCATTCCACGCCTGACA
CTCAGTTCCGGGTAGGCAGTTCGCTCCAAGCTGGACTGTATGCACGAACCCCCCGTTCAGTCCGACCGCT
GCGCCTTATCCGGTAACTATCGTCTTGAGTCCAACCCGGAAAGACATGCAAAAGCACCACTGGCAGCAGC
CACTGGTAATTGATTTAGAGGAGTTAGTCTTGAAGTCATGCGCCGGTTAAGGCTAAACTGAAAGGACAAG
TTTTGGTGACTGCGCTCCTCCAAGCCAGTTACCTCGGTTCAAAGAGTTGGTAGCTCAGAGAACCTTCGAA
AAACCGCCCTGCAAGGCGGTTTTTTCGTTTTCAGAGCAAGAGATTACGCGCAGACCAAAACGATCTCAAG
AAGATCATCTTATTAATCAGATAAAATATTTCTAGATTTCAGTGCAATTTATCTCTTCAAATGTAGCACC
TGAAGTCAGCCCCATACGATATAAGTTGTAATTCTCATGTTAGTCATGCCCCGCGCCCACCGGAAGGAGC
TGACTGGGTTGAAGGCTCTCAAGGGCATCGGTCGAGATCCCGGTGCCTAATGAGTGAGCTAACTTACATT
AATTGCGTTGCGCTCACTGCCCGCTTTCCAGTCGGGAAACCTGTCGTGCCAGCTGCATTAATGAATCGGC
CAACGCGCGGGGAGAGGCGGTTTGCGTATTGGGCGCCAGGGTGGTTTTTCTTTTCACCAGTGAGACGGGC
AACAGCTGATTGCCCTTCACCGCCTGGCCCTGAGAGAGTTGCAGCAAGCGGTCCACGCTGGTTTGCCCCA
GCAGGCGAAAATCCTGTTTGATGGTGGTTAACGGCGGGATATAACATGAGCTGTCTTCGGTATCGTCGTA
TCCCACTACCGAGATGTCCGCACCAACGCGCAGCCCGGACTCGGTAATGGCGCGCATTGCGCCCAGCGCC
ATCTGATCGTTGGCAACCAGCATCGCAGTGGGAACGATGCCCTCATTCAGCATTTGCATGGTTTGTTGAA
AACCGGACATGGCACTCCAGTCGCCTTCCCGTTCCGCTATCGGCTGAATTTGATTGCGAGTGAGATATTT
ATGCCAGCCAGCCAGACGCAGACGCGCCGAGACAGAACTTAATGGGCCCGCTAACAGCGCGATTTGCTGG
TGACCCAATGCGACCAGATGCTCCACGCCCAGTCGCGTACCGTCTTCATGGGAGAAAATAATACTGTTGA
TGGGTGTCTGGTCAGAGACATCAAGAAATAACGCCGGAACATTAGTGCAGGCAGCTTCCACAGCAATGGC
ATCCTGGTCATCCAGCGGATAGTTAATGATCAGCCCACTGACGCGTTGCGCGAGAAGATTGTGCACCGCC
GCTTTACAGGCTTCGACGCCGCTTCGTTCTACCATCGACACCACCACGCTGGCACCCAGTTGATCGGCGC
GAGATTTAATCGCCGCGACAATTTGCGACGGCGCGTGCAGGGCCAGACTGGAGGTGGCAACGCCAATCAG
CAACGACTGTTTGCCCGCCAGTTGTTGTGCCACGCGGTTGGGAATGTAATTCAGCTCCGCCATCGCCGCT
TCCACTTTTTCCCGCGTTTTCGCAGAAACGTGGCTGGCCTGGTTCACCACGCGGGAAACGGTCTGATAAG
AGACACCGGCATACTCTGCGACATCGTATAACGTTACTGGTTTCACATTCACCACCCTGAATTGACTCTC
TTCCGGGCGCTATCATGCCATACCGCGAAAGGTTTTGCGCCATTCGATGGTGTCCGGGATCTCGACGCTC
TCC
