Features (pLannotate 1.2.2; 15 found; start..end, strand, type, name):
      4..22      +  promoter       T7 promoter: promoter for bacteriophage T7 RNA polymerase
     23..47      +  protein_bind   lac operator: The lac repressor binds to the lac operator to inhibit transcription in E. coli. This inhibition can be relieved by adding lactose or isopropyl-β-D-thiogalactopyranoside (IPTG). lac repressor encoded by lacI
     62..84      +  RBS            RBS: efficient ribosome binding site from bacteriophage T7 gene 10 (Olins and Rangwala, 1989)
   3645..3663    +  promoter       T7 promoter: promoter for bacteriophage T7 RNA polymerase
   3685..3732    +  terminator     T7 terminator: transcription terminator for bacteriophage T7 RNA polymerase
   3956..4612    -  CDS            cat: CAT_ECOLX - Experimental evidence at protein level: Swiss-Prot protein existence level 1. This enzyme is an effector of chloramphenicol resistance in bacteria. From Escherichia coli. This protein is used as a marker in many commonly used cloning vectors, such as pACYC184.
   4613..4715    -  promoter       cat promoter: promoter of the E. coli cat gene encoding chloramphenicol acetyltransferase
   4836..4979    +  mobile_element IS1 (fragment): prokaryotic transposable element IS1
   5098..5153    -  rep_origin     RSF ori (fragment): Plasmids containing the RSF 1030 origin of replication can be propagated in E. coli cells that contain additional plasmids with compatible origins.
   5241..5786    -  rep_origin     p15A ori: Plasmids containing the medium-copy-number p15A origin of replication can be propagated in E. coli cells that contain a second plasmid with the ColE1 origin.
   5898..5962    -  CDS            TcR (fragment): tetracycline efflux protein; tet; confers resistance to tetracycline
   5977..5998    -  protein_bind   CAP binding site: CAP binding activates transcription in the presence of cAMP. E. coli catabolite activator protein
   6011..7093    -  CDS            lacI: lac repressor; lacI; The lac repressor binds to the lac operator to inhibit transcription in E. coli. This inhibition can be relieved by adding lactose or isopropyl-β-D-thiogalactopyranoside (IPTG).
   7094..7171    -  promoter       lacI promoter: lacI
   7179..1       -  CDS            TcR (fragment) (across the origin): tetracycline efflux protein; tet; confers resistance to tetracycline
>Addgene plasmid #121952 | BPK2013-BsCas12b | addgene full sequence | sequence record 235339 | Addgene NGS Result
AATTAATACGACTCACTATAGGGGAATTGTGAGCGGATAACAATTCCCCTGTAGAAATAATTTTGTTTAA
CTTTAATAAGGAGATATCATATGTACCCTTATGATGTTCCAGATTATGCCGGATACCCATACGATGTCCC
TGACTATGCAGGCTCCTACCCTTATGACGTCCCAGACTACGCCCCCGGTCCCAAGAAGAAGAGGAAGGTT
CCCGGGATGGCCATCCGCAGCATCAAGCTGAAGCTGAAGACCCACACCGGCCCCGAGGCCCAGAACCTGC
GCAAGGGCATCTGGCGCACCCACCGCCTGCTGAACGAGGGCGTGGCCTACTACATGAAGATGCTGCTGCT
GTTCCGCCAGGAGAGCACCGGCGAGCGCCCCAAGGAGGAGCTGCAGGAGGAGCTGATCTGCCACATCCGC
GAGCAGCAGCAGCGCAACCAGGCCGACAAGAACACCCAGGCCCTGCCCCTGGACAAGGCCCTGGAGGCCC
TGCGCCAGCTGTACGAGCTGCTGGTGCCCAGCAGCGTGGGCCAGAGCGGCGACGCCCAGATCATCAGCCG
CAAGTTCCTGAGCCCCCTGGTGGACCCCAACAGCGAGGGCGGCAAGGGCACCAGCAAGGCCGGCGCCAAG
CCCACCTGGCAGAAGAAGAAGGAGGCCAACGACCCCACCTGGGAGCAGGACTACGAGAAGTGGAAGAAGC
GCCGCGAGGAGGACCCCACCGCCAGCGTGATCACCACCCTGGAGGAGTACGGCATCCGCCCCATCTTCCC
CCTGTACACCAACACCGTGACCGACATCGCCTGGCTGCCCCTGCAGAGCAACCAGTTCGTGCGCACCTGG
GACCGCGACATGCTGCAGCAGGCCATCGAGCGCCTGCTGAGCTGGGAGAGCTGGAACAAGCGCGTGCAGG
AGGAGTACGCCAAGCTGAAGGAGAAGATGGCCCAGCTGAACGAGCAGCTGGAGGGCGGCCAGGAGTGGAT
CAGCCTGCTGGAGCAGTACGAGGAGAACCGCGAGCGCGAGCTGCGCGAGAACATGACCGCCGCCAACGAC
AAGTACCGCATCACCAAGCGCCAGATGAAGGGCTGGAACGAGCTGTACGAGCTGTGGAGCACCTTCCCCG
CCAGCGCCAGCCACGAGCAGTACAAGGAGGCCCTGAAGCGCGTGCAGCAGCGCCTGCGCGGCCGCTTCGG
CGACGCCCACTTCTTCCAGTACCTGATGGAGGAGAAGAACCGCCTGATCTGGAAGGGCAACCCCCAGCGC
ATCCACTACTTCGTGGCCCGCAACGAGCTGACCAAGCGCCTGGAGGAGGCCAAGCAGAGCGCCACCATGA
CCCTGCCCAACGCCCGCAAGCACCCCCTGTGGGTGCGCTTCGACGCCCGCGGCGGCAACCTGCAGGACTA
CTACCTGACCGCCGAGGCCGACAAGCCCCGCAGCCGCCGCTTCGTGACCTTCAGCCAGCTGATCTGGCCC
AGCGAGAGCGGCTGGATGGAGAAGAAGGACGTGGAGGTGGAGCTGGCCCTGAGCCGCCAGTTCTACCAGC
AGGTGAAGCTGCTGAAGAACGACAAGGGCAAGCAGAAGATCGAGTTCAAGGACAAGGGCAGCGGCAGCAC
CTTCAACGGCCACCTGGGCGGCGCCAAGCTGCAGCTGGAGCGCGGCGACCTGGAGAAGGAGGAGAAGAAC
TTCGAGGACGGCGAGATCGGCAGCGTGTACCTGAACGTGGTGATCGACTTCGAGCCCCTGCAGGAGGTGA
AGAACGGCCGCGTGCAGGCCCCCTACGGCCAGGTGCTGCAGCTGATCCGCCGCCCCAACGAGTTCCCCAA
GGTGACCACCTACAAGAGCGAGCAGCTGGTGGAGTGGATCAAGGCCAGCCCCCAGCACAGCGCCGGCGTG
GAGAGCCTGGCCAGCGGCTTCCGCGTGATGAGCATCGACCTGGGCCTGCGCGCCGCCGCCGCCACCAGCA
TCTTCAGCGTGGAGGAGAGCAGCGACAAGAACGCCGCCGACTTCAGCTACTGGATCGAGGGCACCCCCCT
GGTGGCCGTGCACCAGCGCAGCTACATGCTGCGCCTGCCCGGCGAGCAGGTGGAGAAGCAGGTGATGGAG
AAGCGCGACGAGCGCTTCCAGCTGCACCAGCGCGTGAAGTTCCAGATCCGCGTGCTGGCCCAGATCATGC
GCATGGCCAACAAGCAGTACGGCGACCGCTGGGACGAGCTGGACAGCCTGAAGCAGGCCGTGGAGCAGAA
GAAGAGCCCCCTGGACCAGACCGACCGCACCTTCTGGGAGGGCATCGTGTGCGACCTGACCAAGGTGCTG
CCCCGCAACGAGGCCGACTGGGAGCAGGCCGTGGTGCAGATCCACCGCAAGGCCGAGGAGTACGTGGGCA
AGGCCGTGCAGGCCTGGCGCAAGCGCTTCGCCGCCGACGAGCGCAAGGGCATCGCCGGCCTGAGCATGTG
GAACATCGAGGAGCTGGAGGGCCTGCGCAAGCTGCTGATCAGCTGGAGCCGCCGCACCCGCAACCCCCAG
GAGGTGAACCGCTTCGAGCGCGGCCACACCAGCCACCAGCGCCTGCTGACCCACATCCAGAACGTGAAGG
AGGACCGCCTGAAGCAGCTGAGCCACGCCATCGTGATGACCGCCCTGGGCTACGTGTACGACGAGCGCAA
GCAGGAGTGGTGCGCCGAGTACCCCGCCTGCCAGGTGATCCTGTTCGAGAACCTGAGCCAGTACCGCAGC
AACCTGGACCGCAGCACCAAGGAGAACAGCACCCTGATGAAGTGGGCCCACCGCAGCATCCCCAAGTACG
TGCACATGCAGGCCGAGCCCTACGGCATCCAGATCGGCGACGTGCGCGCCGAGTACAGCAGCCGCTTCTA
CGCCAAGACCGGCACCCCCGGCATCCGCTGCAAGAAGGTGCGCGGCCAGGACCTGCAGGGCCGCCGCTTC
GAGAACCTGCAGAAGCGCCTGGTGAACGAGCAGTTCCTGACCGAGGAGCAGGTGAAGCAGCTGCGCCCCG
GCGACATCGTGCCCGACGACAGCGGCGAGCTGTTCATGACCCTGACCGACGGCAGCGGCAGCAAGGAGGT
GGTGTTCCTGCAGGCCGACATCAACGCCGCCCACAACCTGCAGAAGCGCTTCTGGCAGCGCTACAACGAG
CTGTTCAAGGTGAGCTGCCGCGTGATCGTGCGCGACGAGGAGGAGTACCTGGTGCCCAAGACCAAGAGCG
TGCAGGCCAAGCTGGGCAAGGGCCTGTTCGTGAAGAAGAGCGACACCGCCTGGAAGGACGTGTACGTGTG
GGACAGCCAGGCCAAGCTGAAGGGCAAGACCACCTTCACCGAGGAGAGCGAGAGCCCCGAGCAGCTGGAG
GACTTCCAGGAGATCATCGAGGAGGCCGAGGAGGCCAAGGGCACCTACCGCACCCTGTTCCGCGACCCCA
GCGGCGTGTTCTTCCCCGAGAGCGTGTGGTACCCCCAGAAGGACTTCTGGGGCGAGGTGAAGCGCAAGCT
GTACGGCAAGCTGCGCGAGCGCTTCCTGACCAAGGCCCGCGCTAGTCATCACCATCACCACCATCATCAC
CATCACTAGGCGGCCGCATAATGCTTAAGTCGAACAGAAAGTAATCGTATTGTACACGGCCGCATAATCG
AAATTAATACGACTCACTATAGGGAATTCGGTACCTGAGAATAACTAGCATAACCCCTTGGGGCCTCTAA
ACGGGTCTTGAGGGGTTTTTTGCTGAAACCTCAGGCATTTGAGAAGCACACGGTCACACTGCTTCCGGTA
GTCAATAAACCGGTAAACCAGCAATAGACATAAGCGGCTATTTAACGACCCTGCCCTGAACCGACGACCG
GGTCGAATTTGCTTTCGAATTTCTGCCATTCATCCGCTTATTATCACTTATTCAGGCGTAGCAACCAGGC
GTTTAAGGGCACCAATAACTGCCTTAAAAAAATTACGCCCCGCCCTGCCACTCATCGCAGTACTGTTGTA
ATTCATTAAGCATTCTGCCGACATGGAAGCCATCACAAACGGCATGATGAACCTGAATCGCCAGCGGCAT
CAGCACCTTGTCGCCTTGCGTATAATATTTGCCCATAGTGAAAACGGGGGCGAAGAAGTTGTCCATATTG
GCCACGTTTAAATCAAAACTGGTGAAACTCACCCAGGGATTGGCTGAGACGAAAAACATATTCTCAATAA
ACCCTTTAGGGAAATAGGCCAGGTTTTCACCGTAACACGCCACATCTTGCGAATATATGTGTAGAAACTG
CCGGAAATCGTCGTGGTATTCACTCCAGAGCGATGAAAACGTTTCAGTTTGCTCATGGAAAACGGTGTAA
CAAGGGTGAACACTATCCCATATCACCAGCTCACCGTCTTTCATTGCCATACGGAACTCCGGATGAGCAT
TCATCAGGCGGGCAAGAATGTGAATAAAGGCCGGATAAAACTTGTGCTTATTTTTCTTTACGGTCTTTAA
AAAGGCCGTAATATCCAGCTGAACGGTCTGGTTATAGGTACATTGAGCAACTGACTGAAATGCCTCAAAA
TGTTCTTTACGATGCCATTGGGATATATCAACGGTGGTATATCCAGTGATTTTTTTCTCCATTTTAGCTT
CCTTAGCTCCTGAAAATCTCGATAACTCAAAAAATACGCCCGGTAGTGATCTTATTTCATTATGGTGAAA
GTTGGAACCTCTTACGTGCCGATCAACGTCTCATTTTCGCCAAAAGTTGGCCCAGGGCTTCCCGGTATCA
ACAGGGACACCAGGATTTATTTATTCTGCGAAGTGATCTTCCGTCACAGGTATTTATTCGGCGCAAAGTG
CGTCGGGTGATGCTGCCAACTTACTGATTTAGTGTATGATGGTGTTTTTGAGGTGCTCCAGTGGCTTCTG
TTTCTATCAGCTGTCCCTCCTGTTCAGCTACTGACGGGGTGGTGCGTAACGGCAAAAGCACCGCCGGACA
TCAGCGCTAGCGGAGTGTATACTGGCTTACTATGTTGGCACTGATGAGGGTGTCAGTGAAGTGCTTCATG
TGGCAGGAGAAAAAAGGCTGCACCGGTGCGTCAGCAGAATATGTGATACAGGATATATTCCGCTTCCTCG
CTCACTGACTCGCTACGCTCGGTCGTTCGACTGCGGCGAGCGGAAATGGCTTACGAACGGGGCGGAGATT
TCCTGGAAGATGCCAGGAAGATACTTAACAGGGAAGTGAGAGGGCCGCGGCAAAGCCGTTTTTCCATAGG
CTCCGCCCCCCTGACAAGCATCACGAAATCTGACGCTCAAATCAGTGGTGGCGAAACCCGACAGGACTAT
AAAGATACCAGGCGTTTCCCCCTGGCGGCTCCCTCGTGCGCTCTCCTGTTCCTGCCTTTCGGTTTACCGG
TGTCATTCCGCTGTTATGGCCGCGTTTGTCTCATTCCACGCCTGACACTCAGTTCCGGGTAGGCAGTTCG
CTCCAAGCTGGACTGTATGCACGAACCCCCCGTTCAGTCCGACCGCTGCGCCTTATCCGGTAACTATCGT
CTTGAGTCCAACCCGGAAAGACATGCAAAAGCACCACTGGCAGCAGCCACTGGTAATTGATTTAGAGGAG
TTAGTCTTGAAGTCATGCGCCGGTTAAGGCTAAACTGAAAGGACAAGTTTTGGTGACTGCGCTCCTCCAA
GCCAGTTACCTCGGTTCAAAGAGTTGGTAGCTCAGAGAACCTTCGAAAAACCGCCCTGCAAGGCGGTTTT
TTCGTTTTCAGAGCAAGAGATTACGCGCAGACCAAAACGATCTCAAGAAGATCATCTTATTAATCAGATA
AAATATTTCTAGATTTCAGTGCAATTTATCTCTTCAAATGTAGCACCTGAAGTCAGCCCCATACGATATA
AGTTGTAATTCTCATGTTAGTCATGCCCCGCGCCCACCGGAAGGAGCTGACTGGGTTGAAGGCTCTCAAG
GGCATCGGTCGAGATCCCGGTGCCTAATGAGTGAGCTAACTTACATTAATTGCGTTGCGCTCACTGCCCG
CTTTCCAGTCGGGAAACCTGTCGTGCCAGCTGCATTAATGAATCGGCCAACGCGCGGGGAGAGGCGGTTT
GCGTATTGGGCGCCAGGGTGGTTTTTCTTTTCACCAGTGAGACGGGCAACAGCTGATTGCCCTTCACCGC
CTGGCCCTGAGAGAGTTGCAGCAAGCGGTCCACGCTGGTTTGCCCCAGCAGGCGAAAATCCTGTTTGATG
GTGGTTAACGGCGGGATATAACATGAGCTGTCTTCGGTATCGTCGTATCCCACTACCGAGATGTCCGCAC
CAACGCGCAGCCCGGACTCGGTAATGGCGCGCATTGCGCCCAGCGCCATCTGATCGTTGGCAACCAGCAT
CGCAGTGGGAACGATGCCCTCATTCAGCATTTGCATGGTTTGTTGAAAACCGGACATGGCACTCCAGTCG
CCTTCCCGTTCCGCTATCGGCTGAATTTGATTGCGAGTGAGATATTTATGCCAGCCAGCCAGACGCAGAC
GCGCCGAGACAGAACTTAATGGGCCCGCTAACAGCGCGATTTGCTGGTGACCCAATGCGACCAGATGCTC
CACGCCCAGTCGCGTACCGTCTTCATGGGAGAAAATAATACTGTTGATGGGTGTCTGGTCAGAGACATCA
AGAAATAACGCCGGAACATTAGTGCAGGCAGCTTCCACAGCAATGGCATCCTGGTCATCCAGCGGATAGT
TAATGATCAGCCCACTGACGCGTTGCGCGAGAAGATTGTGCACCGCCGCTTTACAGGCTTCGACGCCGCT
TCGTTCTACCATCGACACCACCACGCTGGCACCCAGTTGATCGGCGCGAGATTTAATCGCCGCGACAATT
TGCGACGGCGCGTGCAGGGCCAGACTGGAGGTGGCAACGCCAATCAGCAACGACTGTTTGCCCGCCAGTT
GTTGTGCCACGCGGTTGGGAATGTAATTCAGCTCCGCCATCGCCGCTTCCACTTTTTCCCGCGTTTTCGC
AGAAACGTGGCTGGCCTGGTTCACCACGCGGGAAACGGTCTGATAAGAGACACCGGCATACTCTGCGACA
TCGTATAACGTTACTGGTTTCACATTCACCACCCTGAATTGACTCTCTTCCGGGCGCTATCATGCCATAC
CGCGAAAGGTTTTGCGCCATTCGATGGTGTCCGGGATCTCGACGCTCTCCCTTATGCGACTCCTGCATTA
GGA
